Addgene plasmid #41522: pETcon(-)
Purpose: (Empty Backbone)
Depositing lab: Andrew Scharenberg. Depositing organization: Seattle Children's Hospital and Research Institute.
Backbone
  Vector backbone: pETcon
  Backbone size (bp): 6139
  Modifications to backbone: Stuffer inserted between NdeI and XhoI (puts Myc tag out of frame to prevent parental contamination). Originally derived from the pCTcon2 vector.
  Vector type: Yeast Expression
  Promoter: GAL1
  Selectable markers: TRP1
  Tag / fusion protein: HA (N terminal on backbone); 3x(G4S) Linker (N terminal on backbone); Stuffer (N terminal on insert); G3S Linker (C terminal on backbone); Myc Tag (C terminal on backbone)
Growth in bacteria
  Bacterial resistance: Ampicillin, 100 μg/mL
  Growth temperature: 37°C
  Growth strain: DH5alpha
  Copy number: High Copy
Gene/Insert
  Cloning method: Restriction Enzyme
  Sequencing primers: 5′ GAL1; 3′ T7
Resource information
  A portion of this plasmid was derived from a plasmid made by: Derived from pCTcon2 (recieved from Dr. Karl D Wittrup at MIT without an MTA)
Terms and licenses: Academic/Nonprofit Terms; Industry Terms: Not Available to Industry
How to cite: pETcon(-) was a gift from Andrew Scharenberg (Addgene plasmid # 41522 ; http://n2t.net/addgene:41522 ; RRID:Addgene_41522)
