[The description below was written by a language model from this plasmid's Addgene catalogue record and pLannotate feature annotations shown in this document.]
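Description:
pETcon(-) is an empty yeast expression backbone for cell-surface display in Saccharomyces cerevisiae, derived from the pCTcon2 vector. It is a shuttle plasmid. In E. coli it replicates from a high-copy ColE1/pUC-type origin and is selected with ampicillin through the bla gene. In yeast it is maintained as a low-copy centromeric plasmid by a CEN6/ARS element and selected by tryptophan prototrophy through TRP1 under its own promoter. An f1 origin is also present, along with remnants of a pBluescript-style cloning region: lac promoter and operator, a lacZα fragment, and flanking T3 and T7 promoters. The T7 site serves as the 3′ sequencing primer site. The catalogue lists the backbone as 6,139 bp, while the deposited full sequence is 6,173 nt.

The display cassette is driven by the galactose-inducible, Gal4-regulated GAL1 promoter and opens with the AGA2 coding sequence, the binding subunit of a-agglutinin. Aga2 fusions are generally tethered to the yeast cell wall by pairing with Aga1 supplied by the host strain. According to the record, Aga2 is followed by an HA tag and a 3x(G4S) linker, then the NdeI–XhoI cloning site, then a G3S linker and a C-terminal Myc tag. The HA tag and linkers are not called in the feature table, which annotates only AGA2 and a Myc fragment in this region. In this "(-)" version a stuffer occupies the NdeI–XhoI interval and places the Myc tag out of frame. Uncut or religated parental plasmid therefore gives no Myc signal, and only clones with an in-frame, full-length insert stain for Myc. Such a design suits building and screening displayed protein libraries, although the record states only that this is an empty backbone.
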