Features (pLannotate 1.2.2; 20 found; start..end, strand, type, name):
      2..18      +  protein_bind   lac operator: The lac repressor binds to the lac operator to inhibit transcription in E. coli. This inhibition can be relieved by adding lactose or isopropyl-β-D-thiogalactopyranoside (IPTG). lac repressor encoded by lacI
     63..81      +  promoter       T3 promoter: promoter for bacteriophage T3 RNA polymerase
    315..756     +  promoter       GAL1 promoter: S. cerevisiae GAL1; inducible promoter, regulated by Gal4
    803..1063    +  CDS            AGA2: AGA2_YEAST - Experimental evidence at protein level: Swiss-Prot protein existence level 1. Receptor binding subunit of the a-agglutinin heterodimer. S.cerevisiae a and alpha cells express the complementary cell surface glycoproteins a-agglutinin and alpha-agglutinin, respectively, which interact with one another to promote cellular aggregation during mating. From Saccharomyces cerevisiae (strain ATCC 204508 / S288c) (Baker's yeast).
   1239..1265    +  CDS            Myc (fragment): Myc (human c-Myc proto-oncogene) epitope tag
   1595..1613    -  promoter       T7 promoter: promoter for bacteriophage T7 RNA polymerase
   1616..1773    +  CDS            lacZα (fragment): LacZα fragment of β-galactosidase; lacZ fragment
   1777..2205    +  rep_origin     f1 ori (sequence partly withheld): f1 bacteriophage origin of replication; arrow indicates direction of (+) strand synthesis
   2233..2284    -  misc_feature   bom (fragment): basis of mobility region from pBR322
   2335..3009    -  CDS            TRP1: phosphoribosylanthranilate isomerase, required for tryptophan biosynthesis; S. cerevisiae TRP1; yeast auxotrophic marker
   3010..3157    -  promoter       TRP1 promoter: S. cerevisiae TRP1
   3295..3344    -  misc_feature   bom (fragment): basis of mobility region from pBR322
   3446..3481    -  CDS            rop (fragment): Rop protein, which maintains plasmids at low copy number; rop
   3549..4052    -  misc_feature   CEN/ARS: S. cerevisiae CEN6 centromere fused to an autonomously replicating sequence
   4089..4193    +  promoter       AmpR promoter: bla
   4194..5054    +  CDS            AmpR: β-lactamase; bla; confers resistance to ampicillin, carbenicillin, and related antibiotics
   5225..5813    +  rep_origin     ori: high-copy-number ColE1/pMB1/pBR322/pUC origin of replication
   5996..6088    +  CDS            lacI (fragment): lac repressor; lacI; The lac repressor binds to the lac operator to inhibit transcription in E. coli. This inhibition can be relieved by adding lactose or isopropyl-β-D-thiogalactopyranoside (IPTG).
   6101..6122    +  protein_bind   CAP binding site: CAP binding activates transcription in the presence of cAMP. E. coli catabolite activator protein
   6137..6167    +  promoter       lac promoter: promoter for the E. coli lac operon
>Addgene plasmid #41522 | pETcon(-) | depositor full sequence | sequence record 59598 | pETcon(-) sequence 6173 bps
ATTGTGAGCGGATAACAATTTCACACAGGAAACAGCTATGACCATGATTACGCCAAGCTCGAAATTAACC
CTCACTAAAGGGAACAAAAGCTGGTACCAATTCCTTGAATTTTCAAAAATTCTTACTTTTTTTTTGGATG
GACGCAAAGAAGTTTAATAATCATATTACATGGCATTACCACCATATACATATCCATATCTAATCTTACT
TATATGTTGTGGAAATGTAAAGAGCCCCATTATCTTAGCCTAAAAAAACCTTCTCTTTGGAACTTTCAGT
AATACGCTTAACTGCTCATTGCTATATTGAAGTACGGATTAGAAGCCGCCGAGCGGGTGACAGCCCTCCG
AAGGAAGACTCTCCTCCGTGCGTCCTCGTCTTCACCGGTCGCGTTCCTGAAACGCAGATGTGCCTCGCGC
CGCACTGCTCCGAACAATAAAGATTCTACAATACTAGCTTTTATGGTTATGAAGAGGAAAAATTGGCAGT
AACCTGGCCCCACAAACCTTCAAATGAACGAATCAAATTAACAACCATAGGATGATAATGCGATTAGTTT
TTTAGCCTTATTTCTGGGGTAATTAATCAGCGAAGCGATGATTTTTGATCTATTAACAGATATATAAATG
CAAAAACTGCATAACCACTTTAACTAATACTTTCAACATTTTCGGTTTGTATTACTTCTTATTCAAATGT
AATAAAAGTATCAACAAAAAATTGTTAATATACCTCTATACTTTAACGTCAAGGAGAAAAAACCCCGGAT
CGAATTCCCTACTTCATACATTTTCAATTAAGATGCAGTTACTTCGCTGTTTTTCAATATTTTCTGTTAT
TGCTTCAGTTTTAGCACAGGAACTGACAACTATATGCGAGCAAATCCCCTCACCAACTTTAGAATCGACG
CCGTACTCTTTGTCAACGACTACTATTTTGGCCAACGGGAAGGCAATGCAAGGAGTTTTTGAATATTACA
AATCAGTAACGTTTGTCAGTAATTGCGGTTCTCACCCCTCAACAACTAGCAAAGGCAGCCCCATAAACAC
ACAGTATGTTTTTAAGGACAATAGCTCGACGATTGAAGGTAGATACCCATACGACGTTCCAGACTACGCT
CTGCAGGCTAGTGGTGGAGGAGGCTCTGGTGGAGGCGGTAGCGGAGGCGGAGGGTCGGCTAGCCATATGT
GAAGCATGCTTAATTAAGGCGCCTTATCTCGAGGGGGGCGGATCCGAACAAAAGCTTATTTCTGAAGAGG
ACTTGTAATAGAGATCTGATAACAACAGTGTAGATGTAACAAAATCGACTTTGTTCCCACTGTACTTTTA
GCTCGTACAAAATACAATATACTTTTCATTTCTCCGTAAACAACATGTTTTCCCATGTAATATCCTTTTC
TATTTTTCGTTCCGTTACCAACTTTACACATACTTTATATAGCTATTCACTTCTATACACTAAAAAACTA
AGACAATTTTAATTTTGCTGCCTGCCATATTTCAATTTGTTATAAATTCCTATAATTTATCCTATTAGTA
GCTAAAAAAAGATGAATGTGAATCGAATCCTAAGAGAATTGAGCTCCAATTCGCCCTATAGTGAGTCGTA
TTACAATTCACTGGCCGTCGTTTTACAACGTCGTGACTGGGAAAACCCTGGCGTTACCCAACTTAATCGC
CTTGCAGCACATCCCCCTTTCGCCAGCTGGCGTAATAGCGAAGAGGCCCGCACCGATCGCCTTTCCCAAC
AGTTGCGCAGCCTGAATGGCGAATGG
[124 nt withheld, positions 1777-1900]
C
[91 nt withheld, positions 1902-1992]
A
[49 nt withheld, positions 1994-2042]
CCTTTGACGTTGGAGTCCACGTTCTTT
[37 nt withheld, positions 2070-2106]
ACCCTATCTCGGTCTATTCTTTTGATTTATAAGGGATTTTGCCGATTTCGGCCTATTGGTTAAAAAATGA
GCTGATTTAACAAAAATTTAACGCGAATTTTAACAAAATATTAACGCTTACAATTTCCTGATGCGGTATT
TTCTCCTTACGCATCTGTGCGGTATTTCACACCGCATAGATCGGCAAGTGCACAAACAATACTTAAATAA
ATACTACTCAGTAATAACCTATTTCTTAGCATTTTTGACGAAATTTGCTATTTTGTTAGAGTCTTTTACA
CCATTTGTCTCCACACCTCCGCTTACATCAACACCAATAACGCCATTTAATCTAAGCGCATCACCAACAT
TTTCTGGCGTCAGTCCACCAGCTAACATAAAATGTAAGCTTTCGGGGCTCTCTTGCCTTCCAACCCAGTC
AGAAATCGAGTTCCAATCCAAAAGTTCACCTGTCCCACCTGCTTCTGAATCAAACAAGGGAATAAACGAA
TGAGGTTTCTGTGAAGCTGCACTGAGTAGTATGTTGCAGTCTTTTGGAAATACGAGTCTTTTAATAACTG
GCAAACCGAGGAACTCTTGGTATTCTTGCCACGACTCATCTCCATGCAGTTGGACGATATCAATGCCGTA
ATCATTGACCAGAGCCAAAACATCCTCCTTAGGTTGATTACGAAACACGCCAACCAAGTATTTCGGAGTG
CCTGAACTATTTTTATATGCTTTTACAAGACTTGAAATTTTCCTTGCAATAACCGGGTCAATTGTTCTCT
TTCTATTGGGCACACATATAATACCCAGCAAGTCAGCATCGGAATCTAGAGCACATTCTGCGGCCTCTGT
GCTCTGCAAGCCGCAAACTTTCACCAATGGACCAGAACTACCTGTGAAATTAATAACAGACATACTCCAA
GCTGCCTTTGTGTGCTTAATCACGTATACTCACGTGCTCAATAGTCACCAATGCCCTCCCTCTTGGCCCT
CTCCTTTTCTTTTTTCGACCGAATTAATTCTTAATCGGCAAAAAAAGAAAAGCTCCGGATCAAGATTGTA
CGTAAGGTGACAAGCTATTTTTCAATAAAGAATATCTTCCACTACTGCCATCTGGCGTCATAACTGCAAA
GTACACATATATTACGATGCTGTTCTATTAAATGCTTCCTATATTATATATATAGTAATGTCGTGATCTA
TGGTGCACTCTCAGTACAATCTGCTCTGATGCCGCATAGTTAAGCCAGCCCCGACACCCGCCAACACCCG
CTGACGCGCCCTGACGGGCTTGTCTGCTCCCGGCATCCGCTTACAGACAAGCTGTGACCGTCTCCGGGAG
CTGCATGTGTCAGAGGTTTTCACCGTCATCACCGAAACGCGCGAGACGAAAGGGCCTCGTGATACGCCTA
TTTTTATAGGTTAATGTCATGATAATAATGGTTTCTTAGACGGATCGCTTGCCTGTAACTTACACGCGCC
TCGTATCTTTTAATGATGGAATAATTTGGGAATTTACTCTGTGTTTATTTATTTTTATGTTTTGTATTTG
GATTTTAGAAAGTAAATAAAGAAGGTAGAAGAGTTACGGAATGAAGAAAAAAAAATAAACAAAGGTTTAA
AAAATTTCAACAAAAAGCGTACTTTACATATATATTTATTAGACAAGAAAAGCAGATTAAATAGATATAC
ATTCGATTAACGATAAGTAAAATGTAAAATCACAGGATTTTCGTGTGTGGTCTTCTACACAGACAAGATG
AAACAATTCGGCATTAATACCTGAGAGCAGGAAGAGCAAGATAAAAGGTAGTATTTGTTGGCGATCCCCC
TAGAGTCTTTTACATCTTCGGAAAACAAAAACTATTTTTTCTTTAATTTCTTTTTTTACTTTCTATTTTT
AATTTATATATTTATATTAAAAAATTTAAATTATAATTATTTTTATAGCACGTGATGAAAAGGACCCAGG
TGGCACTTTTCGGGGAAATGTGCGCGGAACCCCTATTTGTTTATTTTTCTAAATACATTCAAATATGTAT
CCGCTCATGAGACAATAACCCTGATAAATGCTTCAATAATATTGAAAAAGGAAGAGTATGAGTATTCAAC
ATTTCCGTGTCGCCCTTATTCCCTTTTTTGCGGCATTTTGCCTTCCTGTTTTTGCTCACCCAGAAACGCT
GGTGAAAGTAAAAGATGCTGAAGATCAGTTGGGTGCACGAGTGGGTTACATCGAACTGGATCTCAACAGC
GGTAAGATCCTTGAGAGTTTTCGCCCCGAAGAACGTTTTCCAATGATGAGCACTTTTAAAGTTCTGCTAT
GTGGCGCGGTATTATCCCGTATTGACGCCGGGCAAGAGCAACTCGGTCGCCGCATACACTATTCTCAGAA
TGACTTGGTTGAGTACTCACCAGTCACAGAAAAGCATCTTACGGATGGCATGACAGTAAGAGAATTATGC
AGTGCTGCCATAACCATGAGTGATAACACTGCGGCCAACTTACTTCTGACAACGATCGGAGGACCGAAGG
AGCTAACCGCTTTTTTGCACAACATGGGGGATCATGTAACTCGCCTTGATCGTTGGGAACCGGAGCTGAA
TGAAGCCATACCAAACGACGAGCGTGACACCACGATGCCTGTAGCAATGGCAACAACGTTGCGCAAACTA
TTAACTGGCGAACTACTTACTCTAGCTTCCCGGCAACAATTAATAGACTGGATGGAGGCGGATAAAGTTG
CAGGACCACTTCTGCGCTCGGCCCTTCCGGCTGGCTGGTTTATTGCTGATAAATCTGGAGCCGGTGAGCG
TGGGTCTCGCGGTATCATTGCAGCACTGGGGCCAGATGGTAAGCCCTCCCGTATCGTAGTTATCTACACG
ACGGGGAGTCAGGCAACTATGGATGAACGAAATAGACAGATCGCTGAGATAGGTGCCTCACTGATTAAGC
ATTGGTAACTGTCAGACCAAGTTTACTCATATATACTTTAGATTGATTTAAAACTTCATTTTTAATTTAA
AAGGATCTAGGTGAAGATCCTTTTTGATAATCTCATGACCAAAATCCCTTAACGTGAGTTTTCGTTCCAC
TGAGCGTCAGACCCCGTAGAAAAGATCAAAGGATCTTCTTGAGATCCTTTTTTTCTGCGCGTAATCTGCT
GCTTGCAAACAAAAAAACCACCGCTACCAGCGGTGGTTTGTTTGCCGGATCAAGAGCTACCAACTCTTTT
TCCGAAGGTAACTGGCTTCAGCAGAGCGCAGATACCAAATACTGTTCTTCTAGTGTAGCCGTAGTTAGGC
CACCACTTCAAGAACTCTGTAGCACCGCCTACATACCTCGCTCTGCTAATCCTGTTACCAGTGGCTGCTG
CCAGTGGCGATAAGTCGTGTCTTACCGGGTTGGACTCAAGACGATAGTTACCGGATAAGGCGCAGCGGTC
GGGCTGAACGGGGGGTTCGTGCACACAGCCCAGCTTGGAGCGAACGACCTACACCGAACTGAGATACCTA
CAGCGTGAGCTATGAGAAAGCGCCACGCTTCCCGAAGGGAGAAAGGCGGACAGGTATCCGGTAAGCGGCA
GGGTCGGAACAGGAGAGCGCACGAGGGAGCTTCCAGGGGGAAACGCCTGGTATCTTTATAGTCCTGTCGG
GTTTCGCCACCTCTGACTTGAGCGTCGATTTTTGTGATGCTCGTCAGGGGGGCGGAGCCTATGGAAAAAC
GCCAGCAACGCGGCCTTTTTACGGTTCCTGGCCTTTTGCTGGCCTTTTGCTCACATGTTCTTTCCTGCGT
TATCCCCTGATTCTGTGGATAACCGTATTACCGCCTTTGAGTGAGCTGATACCGCTCGCCGCAGCCGAAC
GACCGAGCGCAGCGAGTCAGTGAGCGAGGAAGCGGAAGAGCGCCCAATACGCAAACCGCCTCTCCCCGCG
CGTTGGCCGATTCATTAATGCAGCTGGCACGACAGGTTTCCCGACTGGAAAGCGGGCAGTGAGCGCAACG
CAATTAATGTGAGTTAGCTCACTCATTAGGCACCCCAGGCTTTACACTTTATGCTTCCGGCTCGTATGTT
GTGTGGA
