>Addgene plasmid #41522 | pETcon(-) | addgene partial sequence | sequence record 63054 | Gal1ProF2 5'-CGAAGCGATGATTTTTGATC-3'
AACTGCATAACCACTTTAACTAATACTTTCAACATTTTCGGTTTGTATTACTTCTTATTCAAATGTAATA
AAAGTATCAACAAAAAATTGTTAATATACCTCTATACTTTAACGTCAAGGAGAAAAAACCCCGGATCGAA
TTCCCTACTTCATACATTTTCAATTAAGATGCAGTTACTTCGCTGTTTTTCAATATTTTCTGTTATTGCT
TCAGTTTTAGCACAGGAACTGACAACTATATGCGAGCAAATCCCCTCACCAACTTTAGAATCGACGCCGT
ACTCTTTGTCAACGACTACTATTTTGGCCAACGGGAAGGCAATGCAAGGAGTTTTTGAATATTACAAATC
AGTAACGTTTGTCAGTAATTGCGGTTCTCACCCCTCAACAACTAGCAAAGGCAGCCCCATAAACACACAG
TATGTTTTTAAGGACAATAGCTCGACGATTGAAGGTAGATACCCATACGACGTTCCAGACTACGCTCTGC
AGGCTAGTGGTGGAGGAGGCTCTGGTGGAGGCGGTAGCGGAGGCGGAGGGTCGGCTAGCCATATGTGAAG
CATGCTTAATTAAGGCGCCTTATCTCGAGGGGGGCGGATCCGAACAAAAGCTTATTTCTGAAGAGGACTT
GTAATAGAGATCTGATAACAACAGTGTAGATGTAACAAAATCGACTTTGTTCCCACTGTACTTTTAGCTC
GTACAAAATACAATATACTTTTCATTTCTCCGTAAACAACATGTTTTCCCATGTAATATCCTTTTCTATT
TTTCGTTCCGTTACCAACTTTACACATACTTTATATAGCTATTCACTTCTATACACTAAAAAACTAAGAC
AATTTTAATTTTGCTGCCTGCCATATTTCAATTTG
